Addgene plasmid #53277: pAC-BETAipi
Purpose: Contains ctrE, crtB, crtI, crtY, and idi genes of Erwinia herbicola (Pantoea agglomerans) Eho10 and thereby produces beta-carotene in Escherichia coli
Depositing lab: Francis X Cunningham Jr. Depositing organization: University of Maryland, College Park. Publication: A study in scarlet: enzymes of ketocarotenoid biosynthesis in the flowers of Adonis aestivalis. Cunningham FX Jr, Gantt E. Plant J. 2005 Feb;41(3):478-92. 10.1111/j.1365-313X.2004.02309.x PubMed 15659105.
Backbone
  Vector backbone: pAC-BETA
  Backbone manufacturer: Francis X. Cunningham, Jr.
  Backbone size w/o insert (bp): 10609
  Total vector size (bp): 9259
  Modifications to backbone: A 1.6 kb SphI-DrdI fragment was deleted from pAC-BETA to give pAC-BETA9.0 (unpublished). A 2.6 kb HindIII-blunted SphI fragment, containing CrtE and idi (ORF6), a gene encoding a type 2 isopentenyl diphosphate isomerase, was excised from pAC-EHER and inserted into the HindIII-Klenow-blunted SalI sites of pAC-BETA9.0 to give pAC-BETAipi.
  Vector type: low copy number bacterial cloning vector
Growth in bacteria
  Bacterial resistance: Chloramphenicol, 25 μg/mL
  Growth temperature: 30°C
  Growth strain: Top10
  Growth instructions: Grow liquid cultures on a platform shaker at 28 degrees Celsius for 2-3 days in darkness for best beta-carotene production, or grow on agar plates at room temperature for 3-7 days.
  Copy number: Low Copy
Gene/Insert
  Gene/Insert name: idi (alt names: isopentenyl diphosphate isomerase; ORF6)
  Species: Erwinia herbicola Eho10
  GenBank ID: M87280.1
  Promoter: endogenous promoter
  Cloning method: Restriction Enzyme; 5′ cloning site HindIII (not destroyed); 3′ cloning site SalI (not destroyed)
  Sequencing primers: 5′ none; 3′ none
Terms and licenses: Academic/Nonprofit Terms; Industry Terms: Not Available to Industry
Depositor comments: For better yield of low copy number pAC-based plasmids, grow liquid cultures on a platform shaker at ca. 30 degrees Celsius. When cultures reach early stationary phase, dilute 2-fold with growth medium, add spectinomycin (150 mg/liter), and "amplify" for several hours before harvest. For plasmid selection and maintenance in E. coli, use chloramphenicol at 30 mg/liter.
How to cite: pAC-BETAipi was a gift from Francis X Cunningham Jr (Addgene plasmid # 53277 ; http://n2t.net/addgene:53277 ; RRID:Addgene_53277)
