[The description below was written by a language model from this plasmid's Addgene catalogue record and pLannotate feature annotations shown in this document.]
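Description:
pAC-BETAipi is a low-copy bacterial plasmid that makes Escherichia coli accumulate beta-carotene. It derives from pAC-BETA, and the feature table shows a pACYC-type architecture: a p15A origin of replication, which is compatible with ColE1-type plasmids and so allows a second plasmid to be co-maintained, and a chloramphenicol acetyltransferase gene under its own cat promoter for selection. Only disrupted fragments of the tetracycline resistance gene and its promoter remain, flanking the inserted DNA, along with a fragment of IS1 and a second partial p15A segment.

The payload is a set of carotenoid pathway genes from Erwinia herbicola (Pantoea agglomerans) Eho10, recorded as being expressed from endogenous promoters. crtE makes geranylgeranyl diphosphate, crtB condenses two molecules of it to phytoene, crtI desaturates phytoene to lycopene, and crtY cyclises lycopene to beta-carotene. The automated annotation names these by homology to Pantoea ananas and Pseudescherichia vulneris proteins. Only fragments of crtZ and crtX are present, consistent with the pathway stopping at beta-carotene rather than proceeding to zeaxanthin or its glucosides. According to the record, a 1.6 kb fragment was first deleted from pAC-BETA. A 2.6 kb fragment from pAC-EHER carrying crtE and idi (ORF6, annotated as fni) was then inserted. idi encodes a type 2 isopentenyl diphosphate isomerase that interconverts IPP and DMAPP, the precursors feeding the pathway.

The record does not state an application beyond beta-carotene production in E. coli, although the associated publication concerns ketocarotenoid biosynthesis enzymes. The catalogue lists a total size of 9,259 bp, whereas the sequenced record is 9,600 nt.
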