Features (pLannotate 1.2.2; 16 found; start..end, strand, type, name):
      1..546     +  rep_origin     p15A ori: Plasmids containing the medium-copy-number p15A origin of replication can be propagated in E. coli cells that contain a second plasmid with the ColE1 origin.
    634..689     +  rep_origin     RSF ori (fragment): Plasmids containing the RSF 1030 origin of replication can be propagated in E. coli cells that contain additional plasmids with compatible origins.
    808..951     -  mobile_element IS1 (fragment): prokaryotic transposable element IS1
   1072..1174    +  promoter       cat promoter: promoter of the E. coli cat gene encoding chloramphenicol acetyltransferase
   1175..1834    +  CDS            CmR: chloramphenicol acetyltransferase; cat; confers resistance to chloramphenicol
   1938..2124    -  CDS            TcR (fragment): tetracycline efflux protein; tet; confers resistance to tetracycline
   2490..2666    +  CDS            crtZ (fragment): CRTZ_PANAN - Protein inferred from homology: Swiss-Prot protein existence level 3. Catalyzes the hydroxylation reaction from beta-carotene to zeaxanthin. From Pantoea ananas (Erwinia uredovora).
   2650..3573    -  CDS            crtB: CRTB_PANAN - Experimental evidence at protein level: Swiss-Prot protein existence level 1. Involved in the biosynthesis of carotenoids. Catalyzes the condensation of two molecules of geranylgeranyl diphosphate (GGPP) to give prephytoene diphosphate (PPPP) and the subsequent rearrangement of the cyclopropylcarbinyl intermediate to yield the 15-cis-phytoene isomer. From Pantoea ananas (Erwinia uredovora).
   3576..5048    -  CDS            crtI: CRTI_PANAN - Experimental evidence at protein level: Swiss-Prot protein existence level 1. Converts 15-cis-phytoene into all-trans-lycopene via the intermediary of all-trans-phytofluene, all-trans-zeta-carotene and all- trans-neurosporene, by the introduction of four double bonds. From Pantoea ananas (Erwinia uredovora).
   5048..6202    -  CDS            crtY: CRTY_PSEVU - Experimental evidence at protein level: Swiss-Prot protein existence level 1. Catalyzes the cyclization reaction which converts lycopene to beta-carotene. From Pseudescherichia vulneris (Escherichia vulneris).
   6205..6558    -  CDS            crtX (fragment): CRTX_PSEVU - Also known as ugt101. Experimental evidence at protein level: Swiss-Prot protein existence level 1. Catalyzes the glycosylation reaction which converts zeaxanthin to zeaxanthin bis(beta-D-glucoside). The reaction proceeds in two steps with the monoglucoside as an intermediate. From Pseudescherichia vulneris (Escherichia vulneris).
   6680..6890    +  rep_origin     p15A ori (fragment): Plasmids containing the medium-copy-number p15A origin of replication can be propagated in E. coli cells that contain a second plasmid with the ColE1 origin.
   6975..8015    -  CDS            fni: IDI2_PSEVU - Protein inferred from homology: Swiss-Prot protein existence level 3. Involved in the biosynthesis of isoprenoids. Catalyzes the 1,3-allylic rearrangement of the homoallylic substrate isopentenyl (IPP) to its allylic isomer, dimethylallyl diphosphate (DMAPP). From Pseudescherichia vulneris (Escherichia vulneris).
   8081..9001    -  CDS            crtE: CRTE_PSEVU - Experimental evidence at protein level: Swiss-Prot protein existence level 1. Catalyzes the condensation of farnesyl diphosphate (FPP) and isopentenyl diphosphate (IPP) to yield geranylgeranyl diphosphate (GGPP) needed for biosynthesis of carotenoids and diterpenes. From Pseudescherichia vulneris (Escherichia vulneris).
   9120..9413    -  CDS            TcR (fragment): tetracycline efflux protein; tet; confers resistance to tetracycline
   9461..9489    -  promoter       tet promoter: E. coli promoter for tetracycline efflux protein gene
>Addgene plasmid #53277 | pAC-BETAipi | addgene full sequence | sequence record 498270 | Addgene Long Read Sequencing Result
TTGAGATCGTTTTGGTCTGCGCGTAATCTCTTGCTCTGAAAACGAAAAAACCGCCTTGCAGGGCGGTTTT
TCGAAGGTTCTCTGAGCTACCAACTCTTTGAACCGAGGTAACTGGCTTGGAGGAGCGCAGTCACCAAAAC
TTGTCCTTTCAGTTTAGCCTTAACCGGCGCATGACTTCAAGACTAACTCCTCTAAATCAATTACCAGTGG
CTGCTGCCAGTGGTGCTTTTGCATGTCTTTCCGGGTTGGACTCAAGACGATAGTTACCGGATAAGGCGCA
GCGGTCGGACTGAACGGGGGGTTCGTGCATACAGTCCAGCTTGGAGCGAACTGCCTACCCGGAACTGAGT
GTCAGGCGTGGAATGAGACAAACGCGGCCATAACAGCGGAATGACACCGGTAAACCGAAAGGCAGGAACA
GGAGAGCGCACGAGGGAGCCGCCAGGGGGAAACGCCTGGTATCTTTATAGTCCTGTCGGGTTTCGCCACC
ACTGATTTGAGCGTCAGATTTCGTGATGCTTGTCAGGGGGGCGGAGCCTATGGAAAAACGGCTTTGCCGC
GGCCCTCTCACTTCCCTGTTAAGTATCTTCCTGGCATCTTCCAGGAAATCTCCGCCCCGTTCGTAAGCCA
TTTCCGCTCGCCGCAGTCGAACGACCGAGCGTAGCGAGTCAGTGAGCGAGGAAGCGGAATATATCCTGTA
TCACATATTCTGCTGACGCACCGGTGCAGCCTTTTTTCTCCTGCCACATGAAGCACTTCACTGACACCCT
CATCAGTGCCAACATAGTAAGCCAGTATACACTCCGCTAGCGCTGATGTCCGGCGGTGCTTTTGCCGTTA
CGCACCACCCCGTCAGTAGCTGAACAGGAGGGACAGCTGATAGAAACAGAAGCCACTGGAGCACCTCAAA
AACACCATCATACACTAAATCAGTAAGTTGGCAGCATCACCCGACGCACTTTGCGCCGAATAAATACCTG
TGACGGAAGATCACTTCGCAGAATAAATAAATCCTGGTGTCCCTGTTGATACCGGGAAGCCCTGGGCCAA
CTTTTGGCGAAAATGAGACGTTGATCGGCACGTAAGAGGTTCCAACTTTCACCATAATGAAATAAGATCA
CTACCGGGCGTATTTTTTGAGTTATCGAGATTTTCAGGAGCTAAGGAAGCTAAAATGGAGAAAAAAATCA
CTGGATATACCACCGTTGATATATCCCAATGGCATCGTAAAGAACATTTTGAGGCATTTCAGTCAGTTGC
TCAATGTACCTATAACCAGACCGTTCAGCTGGATATTACGGCCTTTTTAAAGACCGTAAAGAAAAATAAG
CACAAGTTTTATCCGGCCTTTATTCACATTCTTGCCCGCCTGATGAATGCTCATCCGGAATTCCGTATGG
CAATGAAAGACGGTGAGCTGGTGATATGGGATAGTGTTCACCCTTGTTACACCGTTTTCCATGAGCAAAC
TGAAACGTTTTCATCGCTCTGGAGTGAATACCACGACGATTTCCGGCAGTTTCTACACATATATTCGCAA
GATGTGGCGTGTTACGGTGAAAACCTGGCCTATTTCCCTAAAGGGTTTATTGAGAATATGTTTTTCGTCT
CAGCCAATCCCTGGGTGAGTTTCACCAGTTTTGATTTAAACGTGGCCAATATGGACAACTTCTTCGCCCC
CGTTTTCACCATGGGCAAATATTATACGCAAGGCGACAAGGTGCTGATGCCGCTGGCGATTCAGGTTCAT
CATGCCGTTTGTGATGGCTTCCATGTCGGCAGAATGCTTAATGAATTACAACAGTACTGCGATGAGTGGC
AGGGCGGGGCGTAATTTTTTTAAGGCAGTTATTGGTGCCCTTAAACGCCTGGTTGCTACGCCTGAATAAG
TGATAATAAGCGGATGAATGGCAGAAATTCGAAAGCAAATTCGACCCCAAGGAGATGGCGCCCAACAGTC
CCCCGGCCACGGGGCCTGCCACCATACCCACGCCGAAACAAGCGCTCATGAGCCCGAAGTGGCGAGCCCG
ATCTTCCCCATCGGTGATGTCGGCGATATAGGCGCCAGCAACCGCACCTGTGGCGCCGGTGATGCCGGCC
ACGATGCGTCCGGCGTAGAGGATCTACCACCTGCGTGCGCTGGGTGTTGATGTGCGCCTGACCCGCTCCG
ACGTGACAAAGGGCCACCCGGAGTACTATCAGGACTACGCCCGCCGCCTGGCAGAGGAGACGCCGGGTGC
TTACTATATTGATCAGTTCTCTAACCCGGCCAACCCGCTGGCGCACGCCACCACCACCGCACCGGAGCTG
TTCGACCAGCTGGCAGGCAGGGTTGATGCCGTGGTAGTAGGCGTTGGCTCCGGCGGCACGCTGGGTGGCT
TGCAGGCATGGTTTGCCAAACACTCTCCGCATACCGAATTCGTGCTGGCCGATCCCGTTGGCTCGATTCT
GGCGGATCAGGTTGAGACCGGACAGCACGGCGAGGCGGGATCCCGCGCCGGGGCTACCTGAAGCGGCTCT
ACGTCGCCCACCGCCTGCACCACGCGGTGCGCGGCCGGGAGGGCTGCGTCTCCTTCGGTTTTATTTACGC
CCGCAAGCCTGCCGACCTACAGGCGATCCTGCGTGAACGTCATGGCCGCCCGCCTAAACGGGACGCTGCC
AAAGACCGGCCGGACGCGGCGTCACCCTCGTCGTCTTCGCCCGAATAACCTGCCCCGGTGCCGCCATCAG
CATGGCAATTTTTTCACCTTTGCTGGTGTGCTGGCGGCGATCCCAGGCGCTGCCTCCCGCCGCTTTTACC
TTAATACCGATCTCCCGGTAGACGCTGCGGGCGGTGGCGATCGCCCAGGCGCAGCGCGGCGGCAGATCGT
GTAGCCCGGCCTGGGAGGAGATGTAGTACGGCTCTGCGGCATCAATAAGCCGCTCCGCCACCCGCGCCAG
CGCGGCCCGATTCTCCCGCGCGGCATAGTTCTCCGGGGTCAGCCCGGCATCCTGCAGCCACTCGGCGGGC
AGATAGCAGCGGTCAATAGCCGCATCGTCAATAATATCCCGGGCGATATTCGTCAGCTGGAAGGCCAGCC
CCAGATCGCAGGCGCGATCCAGCACCCGCTCATCCCGCACGCCCATCACCCTGGCCATCATCAGACCCAC
CACGCCCGCCACGTGATAGCAGTAGCGCAGCGTATCCTCAAAGGTGACATAGCGGGTCTGAGCCACGTCC
ATCGCAAAGCCGTCGAGGTGATCGAGCGCCATGCGGGGCGTAATACCGTGGGTCAGCGCCACCTCCTGAA
AGGCAGCGAAGGCCGGATCCTGCATCTCGGCCCCTTCAAACGCCGCCAGGGTCAGCGTGCGCAGCCGGGC
CAGGCGCTGGGTGGCCTCCTCCTCCGCCGCGGCCTCGCTGGCGAAGCCGTGGGTCTGGTCGTCAATGACG
TCATCGCAGTGGCGGCACCAGGTGTAGAGCATCAGCACGCTACGGCGGGTGGCCGGGTCGAACAGCTTCG
CAGCGGTGGCAAAACTTTTCGAGCCGTTGGCCATGGTCTGCGTGGCGTGGTCAAGCAGCGGCGGTTGGCT
CATTGCAGATCCTCAATCATCAGGCTGGCGGTGGCTTTCGCCGAGGCCACTACGCCAGGAATGCCCGCCC
CAGGGTGAGTACCTGCGCCCACCAGGTAGAGGTTGGCAATGTCGCTGTCGCGGTTGTGCGGGCGGAACCA
GGCGCTTTGGGTCAGCAGCGGCTCGATGGAGAAGGCCGATCCCAGATGCGCATCCAGCGTGTCGTGGAAG
TCTGCCGGGGTAAAGATCCGCTGGGTCACCAGCTGGCTACGCAGGCCGGGCATATAGCGCTCTTCAAGGT
AGTCAAAGATGCGGTCGCGCAGCTTCGGCCCCTCCTGCGCCCAGTCCAGCGGCGCGTTGCCAAGATGCGG
CACCGGGGCCAGCACGTAGAAGCTGGCGCAGCCGGGAGGCGCGAGCGAGGGATCGGTCACGCAGGGCGAG
TGCAGGTAGAGCGAGAAGTCATCCGCCAGCGCGCTGCCGGTAAAGATCTCGTCGATCAGCTCCCGGTAGC
GGGGACCAAAACAGATGGTATGGTGCGCCAGCTGGGAATGAGGCTGGTTCAGGCCGAAGTAGAGCACAAA
CAGCGAGTTGCTCATGCTCTTGCGCTCCAGCGCTGCCGCCCGCTTCTGCCCCACCGGATGGTGGCCGAGC
AGCTTTTTATAGGTGTTCACCACGTCAGCGTTCGAGGCTACGGCGTCGGTGTCAAAGATCCGACCATCCG
CCAGCCGGACCTGGCTTACGCGGTTATCGGCCACCACCAGCTCTTCGACCCGGGCGTTGAGTTCGATCTC
CCCGCCCAGATCGGTAAACAGCTTCACCATGCCGTTCACCAGCGCCCCGGTGCCGCCCTCAGGGAACCAG
ACCCCCCACTCCCGCTCAAGGGCGTGGATCAGGGTGTAGATGGACGAGGTGGTGAAGGGGTTGCCGCCTA
CCAGCAGGGAGTGGAACGAGAAGGCCTGCCGCAGATGCTCATCCTCAATAAAGCGCGAAACCGACTGGTA
GACGCTCTGCCACGCCTGGAGCTTAAGCAGCTGCGGCCCGGCGCGCAGCATGTCGCGAAAAGAGAGGAAC
GGCACGCTGCCGAGGCGCAAATATCCCTCCTGGAATACCGCCTGGGAGTAAGCCAGAAAGCGCCGGTAGC
CCTCGACGTCGCGGGGGTTGAACTGGGTAATCTGCGCCTCAAGCTCGGCGCTGTCGTTAGCATAGTCGAG
GGTCTTCCCGGACTCCCAGCAGAGTCGGTAGAAGGGTTTTACCGGCAGCAGCCTGACGTAATCCTCCATG
CGCCTGCCGGCCAGGGTGAACAGCGCCTCAAGCGCGGTAGGATCGGTGATCACCGTCGGCCCGGCGTCAA
AGGTAAAGCCCTGGTCATGCCAGACGTAGGCCCGACCGCCGGGCTTGTCCCGCTGCTCCAGCAGTACGGT
TGGGATCCCTGCCGCCTGCAGGCGAATCGCCAGCGCCAGGCCACCAAAGCCTGCGCCAATCACAACGGTT
TTTTTCATCCTTTATCTCGTCTGTCAGGAAAATGGTTCAGCGCCGCCCGCCAGGCTTCGCCCAGCGGAAC
CGGTGGCTTGCCCGTCAAAATGCGGGCCTTATCAAAGAGAGAGAGCCGACCGGCGTAAAAGCGCTCTACG
GTGGGCTCCGGCAGCCCATAAAAGCGCTGCATCACCCGCCAGCGGTTCTCCTCGCGCCCGGCCAGGAAAA
GCATCCGGTTCAGCAGGCGGAAGAATCCCTGCCTGCGCCAGTGGCGTTCGGCAAACTGCCGGGTGAGCTG
ATAGAGCGGAACGCTGCCCAGCCGCGGGCTGTCGGCAATCGCGTCGGCAAGGGCCACCGCCAGCGGCAGC
GAATAGCCAGTGGTAGGGTGAAATAGCCCAGCCCGCATTCCCGAGCGCGGCACGCCCGGCGCATCGGCCC
ACAGAGCCTGGATGTCACCCGCCAGGGTAATCGGCAGACAGCCGGTCTCCTCGCGTTCAAGCTGGGCCAG
CTGCCACCCTTTGCTGTGAGCATAGTCGGTAACCGTCTGGCGTAGGGCATTATCATCACGCTGCGGGACA
TTGGCGTAGCGCGTATCCTCGATCAGCAGCGTGTCGGCGGAGAGCGGCAGCGTGTAGACAAAGCGATAGC
CCTGCTGCTGCGCCACCGTGGCATCCATCAGGATCGGTACGGTCAGGCCGTGGGGCTGTGTCAGCCGCCA
CTGCTGACCAAGAAAGAGCTGATAGCCGGTTTGCATCGCCGAACTGGCGGTCACGCCGCGTCCGTCAATC
ACCGCTCCGGCAAGCAGCGCCTCACCGTTGGCAAGGCGCACGCTATTGGGTAACACCTCGCTCACCGAAC
AGTTTAGCCAGATGTTCTCCCCCAGCGCCTGATGCAGGGCCTCGGCAAAGCGCTCTGAGGTAATGGAGTA
GTAGCCGCGCGCGAGGCGACGGCGAAGATCGGGAAACTGCACCTCATAGCCCGGCCAGGCGTGGGCCACC
AGCGGGGCCAGCCAGGCGTGCTGCCCGGGAGTCAGATCGTCTTCATGGAATGACCAGGTATGGTTCCCGC
CGGGCTGCTCCCCGGCCTCGATCAGCAGCAGGTTAAGCTGCGGGTAGCGCTGGCGCAGACGCCAGGCGAT
CAGCCCGTTGGCCAGGCCGCCGCCGACTAAAATCAGATCCCTCACGATACGCTCTCACTCCCTGCTATGG
CCTGTTCAATCAGGGTCGCCGCACGGGGCGTGCCCCCGGCGTCGTTAAGCTGCTGGCGGGCCGTCGCCAG
ACGCTGATGCAGCGTCTCATCCCCCAGCAGTTGGGCAATCTCATCCGCCAGCGTCTGCTGTCTGGCAAAG
CGCGATACCCGGCGACCCAGCCCGTTATAGACCAGCCGGGCAGCCACGGCGGGCTGGTCGAAAGAGAGTG
GCACCGCCAGCACCGGCGTCGCGGCAGCCAGCGCATCCAGTACGGTATTGAGACCGCCGTGGGTGATCAC
CAGATTAGCCTCGGCAACGTAGCGCGGCTGGTCGAGCTTATCGATGATAAGCTGTCAAACATGAGAATTA
CAACTTATATCGTATGGGGCTGACTTCAGGTGCTACATTTGAAGAGATAAATTGCACTGAAATCTAGAAA
TATTTTATCTGATTAATAAGATGATCTTCTTGAGATCGTTTTGGTCTGCGCGTAATCTCTTGCTCTGAAA
ACGAAAAAACCGCCTTGCAGGGCGGTTTTTCGAAGGTTCTCTGAGCTACCAACTCTTTGAACCGAGGTAA
CTGGCTTGGAGGAGCGCAGTCACCAAAACTTGTCCTTTCAGTTTAGCCTTAACCGGCGCATGACTTCAAG
ACTAACTCCTCTAAATCAATTACCGGTGGCCGCGTTGGGCCATCTCCAGCGCCAGGGCATGCAGCGCCAC
CGCATGACTGTAGAGCGGCGGTGCCACAATGGCAAAATGGCTCATGGCGTATCCCGCACATAGCGGATAT
CAGCCTGCTTTAGATCGCTCAGGCTGCGGCTGCCGGTGCAGAAGCAGGCCACCCGCAGCTGCTCAATAAT
CACGTTGAAGTGATCGATCACCTTCTCCGTGGAGACGCCTGCGCTGCCGAGCACGGCGGCGGCCTGCCCT
ACCATGCACGCGCCGAGCCGCAGCGCTTTCGCCGCGTCGACGCCGTTTTTAATCCCGCCCGAGGCAATAA
GGGGCATCTGCGGCCAGGCCTCGGCAATGTCAACCAGCGCCTCAGCGGTGGGGATCCCCCAGTCGGCAAA
GACGTTGGCCACGCTGCGCTGCTGCTCGGTGGCCGCCCGCTCGCCTTCAACGGCGGCCCAGCTGGTGCCG
CCCGCGCCCGCGACGTCAATCACGGTAACGCCGGCATCGATCAGCTGCCCGGCCACGGTTCGGGAGATAC
CGGCTCCCACCTCTTTCACCACCAGCGGAACGGGCAGCTCGCGGACCAGAGTTTCAATAGCCGCCAGCCG
TCCGCGCCAGTCGCGATCGCCGCCGGGCTGTAGCGCCTCCTGCAGCGGGTTTAGGTGCACAATCAGCGCA
TCCGCCTCGATCATCTCCACGGCCCGTCGGGCGTAATCAATACCTTTTCTGCCGGTCAGCTGCGCCGCGC
CGAGGTTCGCCAGCAGCGGCACGTCCGGAGCCAGCTGCCGCAGGGTTTTATCCAGCCCTAAGCCCGCGTC
GCTCTCAATGGCGACGCGCTGGGAGCCCACCCCCATCGCAATTTTTAGCACCTGCGCCGCCTCGGCGAGG
TGGCGGTTGATATGGCGCGAGCGCTCAACGCCGCCGGTCATGGAGCTGATCAGCAGCGGAGCCTGTAGCT
GCCGATTCAGGAAGGTGGTTTCCAGCGTGATGTCGCTAAAATTCAGCTCTGGCAGGGCGCAGTGGGTAAA
GCGCCAGCGCTCAAAACCTGCGCTAGCCTGAGTTACGGCGCGACGGGGGTCGAGAACGATATCCAGATGA
TCGTTCTTACGCTGAACAAGGCGCTCGTCCTTCATTCATCACTACTCCTGTAATGTGGTTCCATCGTTAT
GTACTGCTTGAACCCAAAAGGGCGGTATCAGGCGATTTTCATGACCGGTGACCAGTCGGCAAGGTGATGG
CCAAACCACAGATGCATAAACTGTCGGATGGCGCCGCCCTGCGGACAGGCAAAAGTGAGGTGTTTGTCGG
CGGAATCAATATGCTCGCGCAGCTTTTGCCGGGCCGCGTCTGCGCCCAGCCGGTTGACCAGCGTCGATTT
TCCCGCGTCCTTATTGCGATCTTTACCGGTTTCCGGGTGATCGTCACGCAGATCGTCCAGCAGTTGAAAC
GCCTGGCCGAAGTCGAGGGCGAAGGCGTGCAGCGTCTCTCGCGTGCTCGGCGACGAGGCGGAAGCAATGG
CGACGATCTGCAGCATCGCGCTGAACAGAATGCCGGTCTTGAGGTGGTTGGTGCTGAGGATAGCGTCAGG
GGTACGGTCGAGGGCGGCATCGTTAAGATCGCGAAACTGCCCCAGTACCAGGCCCTGCACGCCCACGGCG
GTAGAGAGCTCGTTGACCGCCTGGGCACGCCTCTCCCCCGGCAGATCGCCGGTGGCGGCGATCAGACCAA
AGGCTTTAGAGAGCAGCCCAACGGAGGCAAGGATCGCCACGCTCTCACCAAATTTTTTGTGGGTAGTGGG
CTGACCGCGGCGCAGCTCGGCGTTGTCCATGCAGGGCATGTCGTCGAGCATCAGCGACGCGGTATGGGTC
AGTTCAACGGCGCAGGCGAGATCGAGCAGCGTAGGCATACTGCCCTGGTAGCGGAGGTCGCGGGCGGCCA
GCAGCATCAGCAGCGGACGGATCCGTTTACCGGGTGCCATGACGCCTTCACGCATCGCAAGGCTGACGAT
ATCCTGGCTGTCGGTTTCAGGTAACAGGCCAGCCAGGTGATCGTCAATGGATTGTCTCATTACTTCTATT
TCGCGATGAGGCGAAACGCCCGCTTTACTGCCACTCACCATTGCAAGGTTACCCGCTGAATTGTCTTTTA
GTATCAGTTAACCGTAGACCGCGCGGATAGCTCTCGCCAGGTTCTGAAGCAGTTTTACATTGTGCGAAGC
ATGAGACGCTGTGCCTTTAGATCCACAGGACGGGTGTGGTCGCCATGATCGCGTAGTCGATAGTGGCTCC
AAGTAGCGAAGCGAGCAGGACTGGGCGGCGGCCAAAGCGGTCGGACAGTGCTCCGAGAACGGGTGCGCAT
AGAAATTGCATCAACGCATATAGCGCTAGCAGCACGCCATAGTGACTGGCGATGCTGTCGGAATGGACGA
TATCCCGCAAGAGGCCCGGCAGTACCGGCATAACCAAGCCTATGCCTACAGCATCCAGGGTGACGGTGCC
GAGGATGACGATGAGCGCATTGTTAGATTTCATACACGGTGCCTGACTGCGTTAGCAATTTAACTGTGAT
AAACTACCGCATTAAAGCTTATCGATGATAAGCTGTCAAACATGAGAATTACAACTTATATCGTATGGGG
CTGACTTCAGGTGCTACATTTGAAGAGATAAATTGCACTGAAATCTAGAAATATTTTATCTGATTAATAA
GATGATCTTC
