>Addgene plasmid #53277 | pAC-BETAipi | addgene partial sequence | sequence record 91415 | pBRrevBam 5'-GGTGATGTCGGCGATATAGG-3'
GATGCCGGCCACGATGCGTCCGGCGTAGAGGATCTACCACCTGCGTGCGCTGGGTGTTGATGTGCGCCTG
ACCCGCTCCGACGTGACAAAGGGCCACCCGGAGTACTATCAGGACTACGCCCGCCGCCTGGCAGAGGAGA
CGCCGGGTGCTTACTATATTGATCAGTTCTCTAACCCGGCCAACCCGCTGGCGCACGCCACCACCACCGC
ACCGGAGCTGTTCGACCAGCTGGCAGGCAGGGTTGATGCCGTGGTAGTAGGCGTTGGCTCCGGCGGCACG
CTGGGTGGCTTGCAGGCATGGTTTGCCAAACACTCTCCGCATACCGAATTCGTGCTGGCCGATCCCGTTG
GCTCGATTCTGGCGGATCAGGTTGAGACCGGACAGCACGGCGAGGCGGGATCCCGCGCCGGGGCTACCTG
AAGCGGCTCTACGTCGCCCACCGCCTGCACCACGCGGTGCGCGGCCGGGAGGGCTGCGTCTCCTTCGGTT
TTATTTACGCCCGCAAGCCTGCCGACCTACAGGCGATCCTGCGTGAACGTCATGGCCGCCCGCCTAAACG
GGACGCTGCCAAAGACCGGCCGGACGCGGCGTCACCCTCGTCGTCTTCGCCCGAATAACCTGCCCCGGTG
CCGCCATCA
