>Addgene plasmid #53277 | pAC-BETAipi | addgene partial sequence | sequence record 92996 | crtI-R 5'-cgccaatcacaacggttt-3'
GGTTCAGCGCCGCCCGCCAGGCTTCGCCCAGCGGAACCGGTGGCTTGCCCGTCAAAATGCGGGCCTTATC
AAAGAGAGAGAGCCGACCGGCGTAAAAGCGCTCTACGGTGGGCTCCGGCAGCCCATAAAAGCGCTGCATC
ACCCGCCAGCGGTTCTCCTCGCGCCCGGCCAGGAAAAGCATCCGGTTCAGCAGGCGGAAGAATCCCTGCC
TGCGCCAGTGGCGTTCGGCAAACTGCCGGGTGAGCTGATAGAGCGGAACGCTGCCCAGCCGCGGGCTGTC
GGCAATCGCGTCGGCAAGGGCCACCGCCAGCGGCAGCGAATAGCCAGTGGTAGGGTGAAATAGCCCAGCC
CGCATTCCCGAGCGCGGCACGCCCGGCGCATCGGCCCACAGAGCCTGGATGTCACCCGCCAGGGTAATCG
GCAGACAGCCGGTCTCCTCGCGTTCAAGCTGGGCCAGCTGCCACCCTTTGCTGTGAGCATAGTCGGTAAC
CGTCTGGCGTAGGGCATTATCATCACGCTGCGGGACATTGGCGTAGCGCGTATCCTCGATCAGCAGCGTG
TCGGCGGAGAGCGGCAGCGTGTAGACAAAGCGATAGCCCTGCTGCTGCGCCACCGTGGCATCCATCAGGA
TCGGTACGGTCAGGCCGTGGGGCTGTGTCAGCCGCCACTGCTGACCAAGAAAGAGCTGATAGCCGGTTTG
CATCGCCGAACTGGCGGTCACGCCGCGTCCGTCAATCACCGCTCCGGCAAGCAGCGCCTCACCGTTGGCA
AGGCGCACGCTATTGG
