>Addgene plasmid #53277 | pAC-BETAipi | addgene partial sequence | sequence record 92997 | crtI-F 5'-cgacattgccaacctctacc-3'
GGCATTCCTGGCGTAGTGGCCTCGGCGAAAGCCACCGCCAGCCTGATGATTGAGGATCTGCAATGAGCCA
ACCGCCGCTGCTTGACCACGCCACGCAGACCATGGCCAACGGCTCGAAAAGTTTTGCCACCGCTGCGAAG
CTGTTCGACCCGGCCACCCGCCGTAGCGTGCTGATGCTCTACACCTGGTGCCGCCACTGCGATGACGTCA
TTGACGACCAGACCCACGGCTTCGCCAGCGAGGCCGCGGCGGAGGAGGAGGCCACCCAGCGCCTGGCCCG
GCTGCGCACGCTGACCCTGGCGGCGTTTGAAGGGGCCGAGATGCAGGATCCGGCCTTCGCTGCCTTTCAG
GAGGTGGCGCTGACCCACGGTATTACGCCCCGCATGGCGCTCGATCACCTCGACGGCTTTGCGATGGACG
TGGCTCAGACCCGCTATGTCACCTTTGAGGATACGCTGCGCTACTGCTATCACGTGGCGGGCGTGGTGGG
TCTGATGATGGCCAGGGTGATGGGCGTGCGGGATGAGCGGGTGCTGGATCGCGCCTGCGATCTGGGGCTG
GCCTTCCAGCTGACGAATATCGCCCGGGATATTATTGACGATGCGGCTATTGACCGCTGCTATCTGCCCG
CCGAGTGGCTGCAGGATGCCGGGCTGACCCCGGAGAACTATGCCGCGCGGGAGAATCGGGCCGCGCTGGC
GCGGGTGGCGGAGCGGCTTATTGATGCCGCAGAGCCGTACTACATCTCCTCCCAGGCCGGGCTACACGAT
CTGCCGCCGCGCTGCGCCTGGGCGATCGCCACCGCCCGCAGCGTCTACCGG
