>Addgene plasmid #53277 | pAC-BETAipi | addgene partial sequence | sequence record 92999 | crtE-F 5'-atctgtggtttggccatca-3'
CGCCTGATACCGCCCTTTTGGGTTCAAGCAGTACATAACGATGGAACCACATTACAGGAGTAGTGATGAA
TGAAGGACGAGCGCCTTGTTCAGCGTAAGAACGATCATCTGGATATCGTTCTCGACCCCCGTCGCGCCGT
AACTCAGGCTAGCGCAGGTTTTGAGCGCTGGCGCTTTACCCACTGCGCCCTGCCAGAGCTGAATTTTAGC
GACATCACGCTGGAAACCACCTTCCTGAATCGGCAGCTACAGGCTCCGCTGCTGATCAGCTCCATGACCG
GCGGCGTTGAGCGCTCGCGCCATATCAACCGCCACCTCGCCGAGGCGGCGCAGGTGCTAAAAATTGCGAT
GGGGGTGGGCTCCCAGCGCGTCGCCATTGAGAGCGACGCGGGCTTAGGGCTGGATAAAACCCTGCGGCAG
CTGGCTCCGGACGTGCCGCTGCTGGCGAACCTCGGCGCGGCGCAGCTGACCGGCAGAAAAGGTATTGATT
ACGCCCGACGGGCCGTGGAGATGATCGAGGCGGATGCGCTGATTGTGCACCTAAACCCGCTGCAGGAGGC
GCTACAGCCCGGCGGCGATCGCGACTGGCGCGGACGGCTGGCGGCTATTGAAACTCTGGTCCGCGAGCTG
CCCGTTCCGCTGGTGGTGAAAGAGGTGGGAGCCGGTATCTCCCGAACCGTGGCCGGGCAGCTGATCGATG
CCGGCGTTACCGTGATTGACGTCGCGGGCGCGGGCGGCACCAGCTGGGCCGCCGTTGAAGGCGAGCGGGC
GGCCACCGAGCAGCAGCGCAGCGTGGCCAACGTCTT
