>Addgene plasmid #53277 | pAC-BETAipi | addgene partial sequence | sequence record 93002 | pBRforBam 5'-CTTGGAGCCACTATCGAC-3'
GGCACAGCGTCTCATGCTTCGCACAATGTAAAACTGCTTCAGAACCTGGCGAGAGCTATCCGCGCGGTCT
ACGGTTAACTGATACTAAAAGACAATTCAGCGGGTAACCTTGCAATGGTGAGTGGCAGTAAAGCGGGCGT
TTCGCCTCATCGCGAAATAGAAGTAATGAGACAATCCATTGACGATCACCTGGCTGGCCTGTTACCTGAA
ACCGACAGCCAGGATATCGTCAGCCTTGCGATGCGTGAAGGCGTCATGGCACCCGGTAAACGGATCCGTC
CGCTGCTGATGCTGCTGGCCGCCCGCGACCTCCGCTACCAGGGCAGTATGCCTACGCTGCTCGATCTCGC
CTGCGCCGTTGAACTGACCCATACCGCGTCGCTGATGCTCGACGACATGCCCTGCATGGACAACGCCGAG
CTGCGCCGCGGTCAGCCCACTACCCACAAAAAATTTGGTGAGAGCGTGGCGATCCTTGCCTCCGTTGGGC
TGCTCTCTAAAGCCTTTGGTCTGATCGCCGCCACCGGCGATCTGCCGGGGGAGAGGCGTGCCCAGGCGGT
CAACGAGCTCTCTACCGCCGTGGGCGTGCAGGGCCTGGTACTGGGGCAGTTTCGCGATCTTAACGATGCC
GCCCTCGACCGTACCCCTGACGCTATCCTCAGCACCAACCACCTCAAGACCGGCATTCTGTTCAGCGCGA
TGCTGCAGATCGTCGCCATTGCTTCCGCCTCGTCGCCGAGCACGCGAGAGACGCTGCACGCCTTCGCCCT
CGACTTCGGCCAGGCGTT
